Addgene plasmid #42307: GFP-EEA1 wt
Depositing lab: Silvia Corvera. Depositing organization: University of Massachusetts, Worcester. Publication: The FYVE domain of early endosome antigen 1 is required for both phosphatidylinositol 3-phosphate and Rab5 binding. Critical role of this dual interaction for endosomal localization. Lawe DC, Patki V, Heller-Harrison R, Lambright D, Corvera S. J Biol Chem. 2000 Feb 4;275(5):3699-705. 10.1074/jbc.275.5.3699 PubMed 10652369.
Backbone
  Vector backbone: pEGFP-C1
  Backbone manufacturer: Clontech
  Backbone size w/o insert (bp): 4700
  Total vector size (bp): 4236
  Vector type: Mammalian Expression
  Selectable markers: Neomycin (select with G418)
Growth in bacteria
  Bacterial resistance: Kanamycin, 50 μg/mL
  Growth temperature: 37°C
  Growth strain: DH5alpha
  Copy number: Unknown
Gene/Insert
  Gene/Insert name: EEA1 (alt name: Early Endosome Antigen 1)
  Species: H. sapiens (human)
  Insert size (bp): 4236
  Mutation: none
  GenBank ID: NM_003566
  Entrez Gene: EEA1 (a.k.a. MST105, MSTP105, ZFYVE2)
  Promoter: CMV
  Tag / fusion protein: GFP (N terminal on backbone)
  Cloning method: Restriction Enzyme; 5′ cloning site Xho1 (not destroyed); 3′ cloning site EcoRV (not destroyed)
  Sequencing primers: 5′ EGFP-N
Terms and licenses: Academic/Nonprofit Terms; Industry Terms: Not Available to Industry
How to cite: GFP-EEA1 wt was a gift from Silvia Corvera (Addgene plasmid # 42307 ; http://n2t.net/addgene:42307 ; RRID:Addgene_42307)
