[The description below was written by a language model from this plasmid's Addgene catalogue record.]
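Description:
GFP-EEA1 wt is a mammalian expression plasmid built on the Clontech pEGFP-C1 backbone, carrying the wild-type human EEA1 (Early Endosome Antigen 1, also known as ZFYVE2) coding sequence fused in frame to the C-terminus of GFP, so that the fluorescent tag sits at the N-terminus of the expressed protein. Expression is driven by the CMV promoter, giving strong constitutive transcription in most transfected mammalian cell lines. The insert, recorded as about 4.2 kb with no mutations, was introduced by restriction cloning between XhoI and EcoRV sites, both of which are listed as retained. The plasmid is propagated in E. coli under kanamycin selection, and the backbone's neomycin resistance marker allows G418 selection of stably transfected mammalian cells. The record lists the total vector size with the same value as the insert size, which is smaller than the stated 4.7 kb backbone. This figure appears to be an entry error, and the true construct should be roughly the sum of backbone and insert. No feature table is provided, so origins of replication and polyadenylation signals are not itemised.

EEA1 is a long coiled-coil tethering protein that localises to early endosomes, and its C-terminal FYVE domain binds phosphatidylinositol 3-phosphate. The associated publication examined how the FYVE domain region contributes to both PI3P and Rab5 binding and how this dual interaction governs endosomal targeting. This wild-type fusion is the reference construct for such localisation studies. It is more generally useful as a live-cell fluorescent marker of early endosomes in imaging of endocytic trafficking.
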