>Addgene plasmid #42307 | GFP-EEA1 wt | addgene partial sequence | sequence record 57697 | EGFP-C 5'-CATGGTCCTGCTGGAGTTCGTG-3'
TGTCAGTCCGGACTCAGATCTCGAGAAATGTTAAGGAGGATTTTACAGAGGACTCCTGGGAGAGTTGGCT
CTCAAGGTTCTGATTTAGATTCATCAGCAACTCCTATAAACACAGTGGACGTCAATAATGAAAGCTCTTC
AGAAGGTTTCATATGTCCCCAGTGTATGAAATCTCTTGGATCTGCTGATGAACTTTTCAAACATTATGAA
GCTGTTCATGATGCTGGTAATGACTCAGGTCATGGAGGAGAGTCTAATCTTGCTTTGAAGCGAGATGATG
TAACACTGCTCAGACAAGAGGTCCAAGACCTACAGGCTTCACTTAAGGAAGAAAAATGGTACTCGGAAGA
ATTAAAGAAGGAATTAGAAAAATATCAAGGGCTGCAGCAGCAAGAGGCCAAACCTGATGGGTTGGTGACT
GATTCATCAGCAGAACTACAGTCTTTGGAACAGCAATTAGAAGAAGCCCAAACAGAAAATTTTAATATTA
AGCAAATGAAAGACTTATTTGAACAGAAAGCAGCCCAACTTGCTACTGAAATTGCAGATATAAAGTCAAA
GTATGATGAAGAAAGGAGTCTTCGAGAAGCTGCTGAACAAAAAGTGACACGTCTGACAGAAGAATTAAAC
AAAGAGGCAACTGTAATTCAAGATCTGAAGACGGAACTGCTTCAGAGACCTGGTATAGAAGATGTTGCCG
TGCTAAAGAAAGAACTGGTCCAAGTTCAAACACTAATGGATAACATGACCTTGGAACGTGAGCGAGAATC
TGAAAAACTCAAAGATGAATGCAAAAAA
