>Addgene plasmid #42307 | GFP-EEA1 wt | addgene partial sequence | sequence record 152968 | SV40pA-R 5'-GAAATTTGTGATGCTATTGC-3'
ACAACAACAATTGCATTCATTTTATGTTTCAGGTTCAGGGGGAGGTGTGGGAGGTTTTTTAAAGCAAGTA
AAACCTCTACAAATGTGGTATGGCTGATTATGATCAGTTATCTAGATCCGGTGGATCCAGCGGCCGCGAT
ATCCATAACATTCCAAAATATACTAATTCCTATTTGGTCTAGTATTGCAACCAGTGTCCAAACCAAATAG
TAGTCCAAGACCTCTATTAAGTACATTTATTAAAAATCTAATGTTAGTGTAATATTACTCTGAAGTTGTG
ATAACCCATTATCCTTGCAAGTCATTGAAACATGCATCACAGACACGAACAGGCTTCTTGGAGGAAGGAG
TTAAGGCATTTTTGGCTGAACATTCAGCACAGAAGATATTTCCACACTGTCGGCAGTGATGCCGTCTCAC
TGTTACTGAAAAGCCTTTCCCACAGGCCATACAGTTTTGTACTTCATTGTCTTCGGCCCACTTTCTATTC
AACGCTTGTGTATGTTTGATCTGAAGTGATTGGTTTTCTCTGCCCAGCTCCTGCACTGCTGCAGTTGTAT
TATCCAGCTTTCTTTGCAATTCTAATACTTTGGTTTGAAGCTTTTCTATTTCACCTTCTCCTTTAAGACA
TCTTTCCAGTAGTGCTCTCCTTTCATCTTGATTATTCTGAACCGTTGCTTCTAATACTGCAATTTCACCC
CGTAAGTCATCCGTTTGTTTCTCAAGCTCACTAACTCTCCGTTGACTAGATTGCCACTCCTTCTTCACAG
TGCCTAAGTTTTCATTTAATGCTGTAATCTGCATGGTAAGTTTAGCCTCATTTTCTTCATGCTTCTTCAT
TCCTACTTCCTTTTCTTTTATTTCGGAATGCAACTTAGCTTCTTTCTCAATAAATTCTTTCTTCAGCTCC
TCTTCTTC
