LOCUS       Exported 9088 bp ds-DNA circular SYN 12-MAY-2021
DEFINITION  synthetic circular DNA
ACCESSION   .
VERSION     .
KEYWORDS    GFP-EEA1 wt
SOURCE      synthetic DNA construct
  ORGANISM  synthetic DNA construct
REFERENCE   1 (bases 1 to 9088)
  AUTHORS   Lawe DC, Patki V, Heller-Harrison R, Lambright D, Corvera S
  TITLE     The FYVE domain of early endosome antigen 1 is required for both
            phosphatidylinositol 3-phosphate and Rab5 binding. Critical role of
            this dual interaction for endosomal localization.
  JOURNAL   J Biol Chem. 2000 Feb 4;275(5):3699-705.
  PUBMED    10652369
REFERENCE   2 (bases 1 to 9088)
  AUTHORS   .
  TITLE     Direct Submission
  JOURNAL   Exported May 12, 2021 from SnapGene Server 1.1.58
            http://www.snapgene.com
FEATURES             Location/Qualifiers
     source          1..9088
                     /organism="synthetic DNA construct"
                     /mol_type="other DNA"
     enhancer        1..304
                     /label=CMV enhancer
                     /note="human cytomegalovirus immediate early enhancer"
     promoter        305..508
                     /label=CMV promoter
                     /note="human cytomegalovirus (CMV) immediate early
                     promoter"
     primer_bind     459..479
                     /label=CMV-F
                     /note="Human CMV immediate early promoter, forward primer"
     regulatory      547..556
                     /regulatory_class="other"
                     /note="vertebrate consensus sequence for strong initiation
                     of translation (Kozak, 1987)"
     CDS             553..1269
                     /codon_start=1
                     /product="enhanced GFP"
                     /label=EGFP
                     /translation="MVSKGEELFTGVVPILVELDGDVNGHKFSVSGEGEGDATYGKLTL
                     KFICTTGKLPVPWPTLVTTLTYGVQCFSRYPDHMKQHDFFKSAMPEGYVQERTIFFKDD
                     GNYKTRAEVKFEGDTLVNRIELKGIDFKEDGNILGHKLEYNYNSHNVYIMADKQKNGIK
                     VNFKIRHNIEDGSVQLADHYQQNTPIGDGPVLLPDNHYLSTQSALSKDPNEKRDHMVLL
                     EFVTAAGITLGMDELYK"
     CDS             553..1269
                     /codon_start=1
                     /product="the original enhanced GFP (Yang et al., 1996)"
                     /label=EGFP
                     /note="mammalian codon-optimized"
                     /translation="MVSKGEELFTGVVPILVELDGDVNGHKFSVSGEGEGDATYGKLTL
                     KFICTTGKLPVPWPTLVTTLTYGVQCFSRYPDHMKQHDFFKSAMPEGYVQERTIFFKDD
                     GNYKTRAEVKFEGDTLVNRIELKGIDFKEDGNILGHKLEYNYNSHNVYIMADKQKNGIK
                     VNFKIRHNIEDGSVQLADHYQQNTPIGDGPVLLPDNHYLSTQSALSKDPNEKRDHMVLL
                     EFVTAAGITLGMDELYK"
     primer_bind     complement(598..619)
                     /label=EGFP-N
                     /note="EGFP, reverse primer"
     primer_bind     complement(859..878)
                     /label=EXFP-R
                     /note="For distinguishing EGFP variants, reverse primer"
     primer_bind     1206..1227
                     /label=EGFP-C
                     /note="EGFP, forward primer"
     CDS             1291..5526
                     /codon_start=1
                     /product="human early endosome antigen 1"
                     /label=EEA1
                     /translation="MLRRILQRTPGRVGSQGSDLDSSATPINTVDVNNESSSEGFICPQ
                     CMKSLGSADELFKHYEAVHDAGNDSGHGGESNLALKRDDVTLLRQEVQDLQASLKEEKW
                     YSEELKKELEKYQGLQQQEAKPDGLVTDSSAELQSLEQQLEEAQTENFNIKQMKDLFEQ
                     KAAQLATEIADIKSKYDEERSLREAAEQKVTRLTEELNKEATVIQDLKTELLQRPGIED
                     VAVLKKELVQVQTLMDNMTLERERESEKLKDECKKLQSQYASSEATISQLRSELAKGPQ
                     EVAVYVQELQKLKSSVNELTQKNQTLTENLLKKEQDYTKLEEKHNEESVSKKNIQATLH
                     QKDLDCQQLQSRLSASETSLHRIHVELSEKGEATQKLKEELSEVETKYQHLKAEFKQLQ
                     QQREEKEQHGLQLQSEINQLHSKLLETERQLGEAHGRLKEQRQLSSEKLMDKEQQVADL
                     QLKLSRLEEQLKEKVTNSTELQHQLDKTKQQHQEQQALQQSTTAKLREAQNDLEQVLRQ
                     IGDKDQKIQNLEALLQKSKENISLLEKEREDLYAKIQAGEGETAVLNQLQEKNHTLQEQ
                     VTQLTEKLKNQSESHKQAQENLHDQVQEQKAHLRAAQDRVLSLETSVNELNSQLNESKE
                     KVSQLDIQIKAKTELLLSAEAAKTAQRADLQNHLDTAQNALQDKQQELNKITTQLDQVT
                     AKLQDKQEHCSQLESHLKEYKEKYLSLEQKTEELEGQIKKLEADSLEVKASKEQALQDL
                     QQQRQLNTDLELRATELSKQLEMEKEIVSSTRLDLQKKSEALESIKQKLTKQEEEKQIL
                     KQDFETLSQETKIQHEELNNRIQTTVTELQKVKMEKEALMTELSTVKDKLSKVSDSLKN
                     SKSEFEKENQKGKAAILDLEKTCKELKHQLQVQMENTLKEQKELKKSLEKEKEASHQLK
                     LELNSMQEQLIQAQNTLKQNEKEEQQLQGNINELKQSSEQKKKQIEALQGELKIAVLQK
                     TELENKLQQQLTQAAQELAAEKEKISVLQNNYEKSQETFKQLQSDFYGRESELLATRQD
                     LKSVEEKLSLAQEDLISNRNQIGNQNKLIQELKTAKATLEQDSAKKEQQLQERCKALQD
                     IQKEKSLKEKELVNEKSKLAEIEEIKCRQEKEITKLNEELKSHKLESIKEITNLKDAKQ
                     LLIQQKLELQGKADSLKAAVEQEKRNQQILKDQVKKEEEELKKEFIEKEAKLHSEIKEK
                     EVGMKKHEENEAKLTMQITALNENLGTVKKEWQSSQRRVSELEKQTDDLRGEIAVLEAT
                     VQNNQDERRALLERCLKGEGEIEKLQTKVLELQRKLDNTTAAVQELGRENQSLQIKHTQ
                     ALNRKWAEDNEVQNCMACGKGFSVTVRRHHCRQCGNIFCAECSAKNALTPSSKKPVRVC
                     DACFNDLQG"
     polyA_signal    5816..5937
                     /label=SV40 poly(A) signal
                     /note="SV40 polyadenylation signal"
     primer_bind     complement(5853..5872)
                     /label=SV40pA-R
                     /note="SV40 polyA, reverse primer"
     primer_bind     5907..5926
                     /label=EBV-rev
                     /note="SV40 polyA terminator, reverse primer"
     rep_origin      complement(5944..6399)
                     /direction=LEFT
                     /label=f1 ori
                     /note="f1 bacteriophage origin of replication; arrow
                     indicates direction of (+) strand synthesis"
     primer_bind     complement(6081..6102)
                     /label=F1ori-F
                     /note="F1 origin, forward primer"
     primer_bind     6293..6312
                     /label=F1ori-R
                     /note="F1 origin, reverse primer"
     promoter        6426..6530
                     /gene="bla"
                     /label=AmpR promoter
     promoter        6532..6889
                     /label=SV40 promoter
                     /note="SV40 enhancer and early promoter"
     primer_bind     complement(6555..6575)
                     /label=pBABE 3'
                     /note="SV40 enhancer, reverse primer for pBABE vectors"
     rep_origin      6740..6875
                     /label=SV40 ori
                     /note="SV40 origin of replication"
     primer_bind     6802..6821
                     /label=SV40pro-F
                     /note="SV40 promoter/origin, forward primer"
     CDS             6924..7718
                     /codon_start=1
                     /gene="aph(3')-II (or nptII)"
                     /product="aminoglycoside phosphotransferase from Tn5"
                     /label=NeoR/KanR
                     /note="confers resistance to neomycin, kanamycin, and G418
                     (Geneticin(R))"
                     /translation="MIEQDGLHAGSPAAWVERLFGYDWAQQTIGCSDAAVFRLSAQGRP
                     VLFVKTDLSGALNELQDEAARLSWLATTGVPCAAVLDVVTEAGRDWLLLGEVPGQDLLS
                     SHLAPAEKVSIMADAMRRLHTLDPATCPFDHQAKHRIERARTRMEAGLVDQDDLDEEHQ
                     GLAPAELFARLKASMPDGEDLVVTHGDACLPNIMVENGRFSGFIDCGRLGVADRYQDIA
                     LATRDIAEELGGEWADRFLVLYGIAAPDSQRIAFYRLLDEFF"
     primer_bind     complement(6978..6997)
                     /label=Neo-R
                     /note="Neomycin resistance gene, reverse primer"
     primer_bind     7588..7607
                     /label=Neo-F
                     /note="Neomycin resistance gene, forward primer"
     primer_bind     complement(7906..7925)
                     /label=TK-pA-R
                     /note="Thymidine kinase polyA, reverse primer"
     polyA_signal    7950..7997
                     /label=HSV TK poly(A) signal
                     /note="herpes simplex virus thymidine kinase
                     polyadenylation signal (Cole and Stacy, 1985)"
     rep_origin      8326..8914
                     /direction=RIGHT
                     /label=ori
                     /note="high-copy-number ColE1/pMB1/pBR322/pUC origin of
                     replication"
     primer_bind     8815..8834
                     /label=pBR322ori-F
                     /note="pBR322 origin, forward primer"
ORIGIN
        1 cgttacataa cttacggtaa atggcccgcc tggctgaccg cccaacgacc cccgcccatt
       61 gacgtcaata atgacgtatg ttcccatagt aacgccaata gggactttcc attgacgtca
      121 atgggtggag tatttacggt aaactgccca cttggcagta catcaagtgt atcatatgcc
      181 aagtacgccc cctattgacg tcaatgacgg taaatggccc gcctggcatt atgcccagta
      241 catgacctta tgggactttc ctacttggca gtacatctac gtattagtca tcgctattac
      301 catggtgatg cggttttggc agtacatcaa tgggcgtgga tagcggtttg actcacgggg
      361 atttccaagt ctccacccca ttgacgtcaa tgggagtttg ttttggcacc aaaatcaacg
      421 ggactttcca aaatgtcgta acaactccgc cccattgacg caaatgggcg gtaggcgtgt
      481 acggtgggag gtctatataa gcagagctgg tttagtgaac cgtcagatcc gctagcgcta
      541 ccggtcgcca ccatggtgag caagggcgag gagctgttca ccggggtggt gcccatcctg
      601 gtcgagctgg acggcgacgt aaacggccac aagttcagcg tgtccggcga gggcgagggc
      661 gatgccacct acggcaagct gaccctgaag ttcatctgca ccaccggcaa gctgcccgtg
      721 ccctggccca ccctcgtgac caccctgacc tacggcgtgc agtgcttcag ccgctacccc
      781 gaccacatga agcagcacga cttcttcaag tccgccatgc ccgaaggcta cgtccaggag
      841 cgcaccatct tcttcaagga cgacggcaac tacaagaccc gcgccgaggt gaagttcgag
      901 ggcgacaccc tggtgaaccg catcgagctg aagggcatcg acttcaagga ggacggcaac
      961 atcctggggc acaagctgga gtacaactac aacagccaca acgtctatat catggccgac
     1021 aagcagaaga acggcatcaa ggtgaacttc aagatccgcc acaacatcga ggacggcagc
     1081 gtgcagctcg ccgaccacta ccagcagaac acccccatcg gcgacggccc cgtgctgctg
     1141 cccgacaacc actacctgag cacccagtcc gccctgagca aagaccccaa cgagaagcgc
     1201 gatcacatgg tcctgctgga gttcgtgacc gccgccggga tcactctcgg catggacgag
     1261 ctgtacaagt ccggactcag atctcgagaa atgttaagga ggattttaca gaggactcct
     1321 gggagagttg gctctcaagg ttctgattta gattcatcag caactcctat aaacacagtg
     1381 gacgtcaata atgaaagctc ttcagaaggt ttcatatgtc cccagtgtat gaaatctctt
     1441 ggatctgctg atgaactttt caaacattat gaagctgttc atgatgctgg taatgactca
     1501 ggtcatggag gagagtctaa tcttgctttg aagcgagatg atgtaacact gctcagacaa
     1561 gaggtccaag acctacaggc ttcacttaag gaagaaaaat ggtactcgga agaattaaag
     1621 aaggaattag aaaaatatca agggctgcag cagcaagagg ccaaacctga tgggttggtg
     1681 actgattcat cagcagaact acagtctttg gaacagcaat tagaagaagc ccaaacagaa
     1741 aattttaata ttaagcaaat gaaagactta tttgaacaga aagcagccca acttgctact
     1801 gaaattgcag atataaagtc aaagtatgat gaagaaagga gtcttcgaga agctgctgaa
     1861 caaaaagtga cacgtctgac agaagaatta aacaaagagg caactgtaat tcaagatctg
     1921 aagacggaac tgcttcagag acctggtata gaagatgttg ccgtgctaaa gaaagaactg
     1981 gtccaagttc aaacactaat ggataacatg accttggaac gtgagcgaga atctgaaaaa
     2041 ctcaaagatg aatgcaaaaa attgcagtca caatatgcta gctcagaggc cacaataagc
     2101 cagctaagga gtgaacttgc caaaggcccc caggaagttg ctgtatatgt acaggaacta
     2161 caaaaactga aaagttcagt taatgaatta acacaaaaaa atcagacctt gacagaaaac
     2221 ttgctgaaaa aagaacaaga ctatactaag ttagaggaga aacataatga agaatctgtg
     2281 agtaaaaaga atattcaggc aacccttcat caaaaagacc tagattgtca acagcttcag
     2341 tcaagattgt ctgcatctga aacctcactg catagaatac atgtagaact aagtgaaaaa
     2401 ggagaagcta ctcaaaagct caaagaagaa ttatctgagg tagagaccaa gtaccagcat
     2461 ctaaaggcgg agtttaagca gctacaacaa cagagagaag aaaaggagca gcatgggtta
     2521 caactccaaa gtgaaattaa tcaattacat agcaaacttc tagagacaga gcgccaacta
     2581 ggggaagctc atggtaggct gaaggaacag agacagcttt caagtgaaaa gttgatggat
     2641 aaagaacaac aagtggctga tttacaactc aaactttctc ggttagaaga gcagttgaag
     2701 gaaaaagtta caaattctac agaattgcag catcaattag ataaaacaaa gcaacagcat
     2761 caagaacaac aggctcttca gcaaagcacc acggcaaaac ttcgagaagc tcagaatgat
     2821 ttggaacaag ttctacgtca aattggcgac aaggaccaaa agatccagaa ccttgaagct
     2881 ttattacaga agagtaaaga aaatatttca ttactagaaa aagaaagaga agatctttat
     2941 gcaaaaattc aggctggtga aggagagact gctgttctta accagttaca agaaaaaaac
     3001 catacactac aggagcaagt aactcaacta acagagaagc tgaagaatca gtcagaaagt
     3061 cataaacaag cccaggagaa tttgcatgac caggtacaag agcagaaggc acatcttaga
     3121 gctgcacaag accgtgtcct ttccctagaa actagtgtca atgaattaaa tagtcaatta
     3181 aatgaaagca aggagaaggt ctcccagctt gacatacaga ttaaagccaa aaccgaacta
     3241 ttactatcag cagaagcagc aaaaactgct caaagagctg atcttcagaa tcatttggac
     3301 acagctcaaa atgcattaca agataaacag caggagttaa ataagattac tactcagttg
     3361 gatcaggtca ctgcaaagtt acaagacaag caagaacatt gcagtcagct ggaaagtcat
     3421 cttaaagaat ataaagagaa atacctctct ttagaacaga aaaccgaaga gctagaaggt
     3481 caaattaaga aactagaagc tgatagtctt gaagttaaag caagcaagga gcaggctttg
     3541 caagatctac aacagcaaag acagctgaac acagatttag agctcagagc cacagaattg
     3601 agtaaacaac ttgaaatgga gaaggaaata gtatccagta caagattgga tctacagaaa
     3661 aaatctgaag cccttgaaag tatcaagcaa aagcttacca agcaagagga agaaaaacaa
     3721 atcctgaaac aagattttga aactttaagt caagaaacaa agattcagca tgaggaattg
     3781 aataacagaa ttcaaacaac agtaacagaa ctacaaaaag tgaaaatgga gaaagaagct
     3841 ttaatgacag agctttctac agtaaaggac aaactatcaa aagtttctga ttctttgaaa
     3901 aactctaaaa gtgaatttga aaaggagaat cagaaaggaa aagccgctat attagacttg
     3961 gaaaaaactt gcaaagaatt aaagcatcaa cttcaagtgc agatggaaaa cacacttaag
     4021 gaacagaagg aactgaaaaa gtcacttgaa aaagagaagg aggcttctca tcagttgaaa
     4081 ttggaactca attcaatgca ggaacaactt atacaggccc agaatacttt aaaacaaaat
     4141 gaaaaagaag agcaacaact tcaggggaac ataaatgagc taaagcaatc aagtgaacag
     4201 aagaaaaaac aaattgaagc actccaagga gagcttaaaa ttgctgtttt acagaagaca
     4261 gagcttgaga ataaactaca gcagcagtta acacaggcag cccaggaact tgcagcagag
     4321 aaagagaaaa tatcagtatt acaaaacaac tatgaaaaaa gtcaggaaac tttcaaacag
     4381 cttcaatctg atttctatgg gagggaatct gaacttctag ccaccaggca agatcttaag
     4441 tctgtagaag agaagctttc tctagcacag gaggacttga tttcaaacag aaatcaaatt
     4501 ggaaatcaaa ataaattgat tcaagaactg aagactgcca aggctacatt ggagcaggat
     4561 tcagcaaaga aagaacagca attgcaggag cgatgtaaag cactacaaga cattcagaaa
     4621 gaaaagtcac tgaaagaaaa agaactggta aatgagaagt ctaaattggc agagatagaa
     4681 gaaattaaat gtagacaaga aaaagaaatc actaaactaa acgaagaact caagtcccac
     4741 aaactagaaa gcataaagga gataacaaat cttaaagatg ctaaacagct tctaattcag
     4801 cagaaattag aacttcaagg aaaagcggac tccctgaagg cagctgttga acaggagaag
     4861 agaaatcagc agatactaaa agaccaggtg aaaaaggaag aagaggagct gaagaaagaa
     4921 tttattgaga aagaagctaa gttgcattcc gaaataaaag aaaaggaagt aggaatgaag
     4981 aagcatgaag aaaatgaggc taaacttacc atgcagatta cagcattaaa tgaaaactta
     5041 ggcactgtga agaaggagtg gcaatctagt caacggagag ttagtgagct tgagaaacaa
     5101 acggatgact tacggggtga aattgcagta ttagaagcaa cggttcagaa taatcaagat
     5161 gaaaggagag cactactgga aagatgtctt aaaggagaag gtgaaataga aaagcttcaa
     5221 accaaagtat tagaattgca aagaaagctg gataatacaa ctgcagcagt gcaggagctg
     5281 ggcagagaaa accaatcact tcagatcaaa catacacaag cgttgaatag aaagtgggcc
     5341 gaagacaatg aagtacaaaa ctgtatggcc tgtgggaaag gcttttcagt aacagtgaga
     5401 cggcatcact gccgacagtg tggaaatatc ttctgtgctg aatgttcagc caaaaatgcc
     5461 ttaactcctt cctccaagaa gcctgttcgt gtctgtgatg catgtttcaa tgacttgcaa
     5521 ggataatggg ttatcacaac ttcagagtaa tattacacta acattagatt tttaataaat
     5581 gtacttaata gaggtcttgg actactattt ggtttggaca ctggttgcaa tactagacca
     5641 aataggaatt agtatatttt ggaatgttat ggatatcgcg gccgctggat ccaccggatc
     5701 tagataactg atcataatca gccataccac atttgtagag gttttacttg ctttaaaaaa
     5761 cctcccacac ctccccctga acctgaaaca taaaatgaat gcaattgttg ttgttaactt
     5821 gtttattgca gcttataatg gttacaaata aagcaatagc atcacaaatt tcacaaataa
     5881 agcatttttt tcactgcatt ctagttgtgg tttgtccaaa ctcatcaatg tatcttaacg
     5941 cgtaaattgt aagcgttaat attttgttaa aattcgcgtt aaatttttgt taaatcagct
     6001 cattttttaa ccaataggcc gaaatcggca aaatccctta taaatcaaaa gaatagaccg
     6061 agatagggtt gagtgttgtt ccagtttgga acaagagtcc actattaaag aacgtggact
     6121 ccaacgtcaa aggnnnnnnn nnnnnnnnnn nnnnnnnnnn nnnnnnnnnn nnnnnnnnnn
     6181 nntnnnnnnn nnnnnnnnnn nnnnnnnnnn nnnnnnnnnn nnnnnnnnnn nnnnnnnnnn
     6241 nnnnnnnnnn nnnnnnnnnn nnnnnnnnnn nnnngnnnnn nnnnnnnnnn nnnnnnnnnn
     6301 nnnnnnnnnn nnnnnnnnnn nnnnnnnnnn nnnnnnnnnn nnnnnnnnnn nnnnnnnnnn
     6361 nnnnnnnnnn nnnnnnnnnn nnnnnnnnnn nnnnnnnnnc aggtggcact tttcggggaa
     6421 atgtgcgcgg aacccctatt tgtttatttt tctaaataca ttcaaatatg tatccgctca
     6481 tgagacaata accctgataa atgcttcaat aatattgaaa aaggaagagt cctgaggcgg
     6541 aaagaaccag ctgtggaatg tgtgtcagtt agggtgtgga aagtccccag gctccccagc
     6601 aggcagaagt atgcaaagca tgcatctcaa ttagtcagca accaggtgtg gaaagtcccc
     6661 aggctcccca gcaggcagaa gtatgcaaag catgcatctc aattagtcag caaccatagt
     6721 cccgccccta actccgccca tcccgcccct aactccgccc agttccgccc attctccgcc
     6781 ccatggctga ctaatttttt ttatttatgc agaggccgag gccgcctcgg cctctgagct
     6841 attccagaag tagtgaggag gcttttttgg aggcctaggc ttttgcaaag atcgatcaag
     6901 agacaggatg aggatcgttt cgcatgattg aacaagatgg attgcacgca ggttctccgg
     6961 ccgcttgggt ggagaggcta ttcggctatg actgggcaca acagacaatc ggctgctctg
     7021 atgccgccgt gttccggctg tcagcgcagg ggcgcccggt tctttttgtc aagaccgacc
     7081 tgtccggtgc cctgaatgaa ctgcaagacg aggcagcgcg gctatcgtgg ctggccacga
     7141 cgggcgttcc ttgcgcagct gtgctcgacg ttgtcactga agcgggaagg gactggctgc
     7201 tattgggcga agtgccgggg caggatctcc tgtcatctca ccttgctcct gccgagaaag
     7261 tatccatcat ggctgatgca atgcggcggc tgcatacgct tgatccggct acctgcccat
     7321 tcgaccacca agcgaaacat cgcatcgagc gagcacgtac tcggatggaa gccggtcttg
     7381 tcgatcagga tgatctggac gaagagcatc aggggctcgc gccagccgaa ctgttcgcca
     7441 ggctcaaggc gagcatgccc gacggcgagg atctcgtcgt gacccatggc gatgcctgct
     7501 tgccgaatat catggtggaa aatggccgct tttctggatt catcgactgt ggccggctgg
     7561 gtgtggcgga ccgctatcag gacatagcgt tggctacccg tgatattgct gaagagcttg
     7621 gcggcgaatg ggctgaccgc ttcctcgtgc tttacggtat cgccgctccc gattcgcagc
     7681 gcatcgcctt ctatcgcctt cttgacgagt tcttctgagc gggactctgg ggttcgaaat
     7741 gaccgaccaa gcgacgccca acctgccatc acgagatttc gattccaccg ccgccttcta
     7801 tgaaaggttg ggcttcggaa tcgttttccg ggacgccggc tggatgatcc tccagcgcgg
     7861 ggatctcatg ctggagttct tcgcccaccc tagggggagg ctaactgaaa cacggaagga
     7921 gacaataccg gaaggaaccc gcgctatgac ggcaataaaa agacagaata aaacgcacgg
     7981 tgttgggtcg tttgttcata aacgcggggt tcggtcccag ggctggcact ctgtcgatac
     8041 cccaccgaga ccccattggg gccaatacgc ccgcgtttct tccttttccc caccccaccc
     8101 cccaagttcg ggtgaaggcc cagggctcgc agccaacgtc ggggcggcag gccctgccat
     8161 agcctcaggt tactcatata tactttagat tgatttaaaa cttcattttt aatttaaaag
     8221 gatctaggtg aagatccttt ttgataatct catgaccaaa atcccttaac gtgagttttc
     8281 gttccactga gcgtcagacc ccgtagaaaa gatcaaagga tcttcttgag atcctttttt
     8341 tctgcgcgta atctgctgct tgcaaacaaa aaaaccaccg ctaccagcgg tggtttgttt
     8401 gccggatcaa gagctaccaa ctctttttcc gaaggtaact ggcttcagca gagcgcagat
     8461 accaaatact gttcttctag tgtagccgta gttaggccac cacttcaaga actctgtagc
     8521 accgcctaca tacctcgctc tgctaatcct gttaccagtg gctgctgcca gtggcgataa
     8581 gtcgtgtctt accgggttgg actcaagacg atagttaccg gataaggcgc agcggtcggg
     8641 ctgaacgggg ggttcgtgca cacagcccag cttggagcga acgacctaca ccgaactgag
     8701 atacctacag cgtgagctat gagaaagcgc cacgcttccc gaagggagaa aggcggacag
     8761 gtatccggta agcggcaggg tcggaacagg agagcgcacg agggagcttc cagggggaaa
     8821 cgcctggtat ctttatagtc ctgtcgggtt tcgccacctc tgacttgagc gtcgattttt
     8881 gtgatgctcg tcaggggggc ggagcctatg gaaaaacgcc agcaacgcgg cctttttacg
     8941 gttcctggcc ttttgctggc cttttgctca catgttcttt cctgcgttat cccctgattc
     9001 tgtggataac cgtattaccg ccatgcatta gttattaata gtaatcaatt acggggtcat
     9061 tagttcatag cccatatatg gagttccg
//
